>Addgene plasmid #56339 | mVenus-UbiquitinC-N-18 | addgene full sequence | sequence record 383948 | Addgene NGS Result
TAGTTATTAATAGTAATCAATTACGGGGTCATTAGTTCATAGCCCATATATGGAGTTCCGCGTTACATAA
CTTACGGTAAATGGCCCGCCTGGCTGACCGCCCAACGACCCCCGCCCATTGACGTCAATAATGACGTATG
TTCCCATAGTAACGCCAATAGGGACTTTCCATTGACGTCAATGGGTGGAGTATTTACGGTAAACTGCCCA
CTTGGCAGTACATCAAGTGTATCATATGCCAAGTACGCCCCCTATTGACGTCAATGACGGTAAATGGCCC
GCCTGGCATTATGCCCAGTACATGACCTTATGGGACTTTCCTACTTGGCAGTACATCTACGTATTAGTCA
TCGCTATTACCATGGTGATGCGGTTTTGGCAGTACATCAATGGGCGTGGATAGCGGTTTGACTCACGGGG
ATTTCCAAGTCTCCACCCCATTGACGTCAATGGGAGTTTGTTTTGGCACCAAAATCAACGGGACTTTCCA
AAATGTCGTAACAACTCCGCCCCATTGACGCAAATGGGCGGTAGGCGTGTACGGTGGGAGGTCTATATAA
GCAGAGCTGGTTTAGTGAACCGTCAGATCCGCTAGCGCCACCATGCAGATCTTCGTGAAGACTCTGACTG
GTAAGACCATCACCCTCGAGGTTGAGCCCAGTGACACCATTGAGAATGTCAAGGCAAAGATCCAAGATAA
GGAAGGCATCCCTCCTGACCAGCAGAGGCTGATCTTTGCTGGAAAACAGCTGGAAGATGGGCGCACCCTG
TCTGACTACAACATCCAGAAAGAGTCCACCCTGCACCTGGTACTCCGTCTCAGAGGTGGGGGTGGAATTC
TGCAGTCGACGGTACCGCGGGCCCGGGATCCACCGGTCGCCACCATGGTGAGCAAGGGCGAGGAGCTGTT
CACCGGGGTGGTGCCCATCCTGGTCGAGCTGGACGGCGACGTAAACGGCCACAAGTTCAGCGTGTCCGGC
GAGGGCGAGGGCGATGCCACCTACGGCAAGCTGACCCTGAAGCTGATCTGCACCACCGGCAAGCTGCCCG
TGCCCTGGCCCACCCTCGTGACCACCCTGGGCTACGGCCTGCAGTGCTTCGCCCGCTACCCCGACCACAT
GAAGCAGCACGACTTCTTCAAGTCCGCCATGCCCGAAGGCTACGTCCAGGAGCGCACCATCTTCTTCAAG
GACGACGGCAACTACAAGACCCGCGCCGAGGTGAAGTTCGAGGGCGACACCCTGGTGAACCGCATCGAGC
TGAAGGGCATCGACTTCAAGGAGGACGGCAACATCCTGGGGCACAAGCTGGAGTACAACTACAACAGCCA
CAACGTCTATATCACCGCCGACAAGCAGAAGAACGGCATCAAGGCCAACTTCAAGATCCGCCACAACATC
GAGGACGGCGGCGTGCAGCTCGCCGACCACTACCAGCAGAACACCCCCATCGGCGACGGCCCCGTGCTGC
TGCCCGACAACCACTACCTGAGCTACCAGTCCAAGCTGAGCAAAGACCCCAACGAGAAGCGCGATCACAT
GGTCCTGCTGGAGTTCGTGACCGCCGCCGGGATCACTCTCGGCATGGACGAGCTGTACAAGTAAAGCGGC
CGCGACTCTAGATCATAATCAGCCATACCACATTTGTAGAGGTTTTACTTGCTTTAAAAAACCTCCCACA
CCTCCCCCTGAACCTGAAACATAAAATGAATGCAATTGTTGTTGTTAACTTGTTTATTGCAGCTTATAAT
GGTTACAAATAAAGCAATAGCATCACAAATTTCACAAATAAAGCATTTTTTTCACTGCATTCTAGTTGTG
GTTTGTCCAAACTCATCAATGTATCTTAAGGCGTAAATTGTAAGCGTTAATATTTTGTTAAAATTCGCGT
TAAATTTTTGTTAAATCAGCTCATTTTTTAACCAATAGGCCGAAATCGGCAAAATCCCTTATAAATCAAA
AGAATAGACCGAGATAGGGT
[37 nt withheld, positions 1981-2017]
AAAGAACGTGGACTCCAACGTCAAAGG
[49 nt withheld, positions 2045-2093]
T
[91 nt withheld, positions 2095-2185]
G
[124 nt withheld, positions 2187-2310]
CAGGTGGCACTTTTCGGGGAAATGTGCGCGGAACCCCTATTTGTTTATTTTTCTAAATACATTCAAATAT
GTATCCGCTCATGAGACAATAACCCTGATAAATGCTTCAATAATATTGAAAAAGGAAGAGTCCTGAGGCG
GAAAGAACCAGCTGTGGAATGTGTGTCAGTTAGGGTGTGGAAAGTCCCCAGGCTCCCCAGCAGGCAGAAG
TATGCAAAGCATGCATCTCAATTAGTCAGCAACCAGGTGTGGAAAGTCCCCAGGCTCCCCAGCAGGCAGA
AGTATGCAAAGCATGCATCTCAATTAGTCAGCAACCATAGTCCCGCCCCTAACTCCGCCCATCCCGCCCC
TAACTCCGCCCAGTTCCGCCCATTCTCCGCCCCATGGCTGACTAATTTTTTTTATTTATGCAGAGGCCGA
GGCCGCCTCGGCCTCTGAGCTATTCCAGAAGTAGTGAGGAGGCTTTTTTGGAGGCCTAGGCTTTTGCAAA
GATCGATCAAGAGACAGGATGAGGATCGTTTCGCATGATTGAACAAGATGGATTGCACGCAGGTTCTCCG
GCCGCTTGGGTGGAGAGGCTATTCGGCTATGACTGGGCACAACAGACAATCGGCTGCTCTGATGCCGCCG
TGTTCCGGCTGTCAGCGCAGGGGCGCCCGGTTCTTTTTGTCAAGACCGACCTGTCCGGTGCCCTGAATGA
ACTGCAAGACGAGGCAGCGCGGCTATCGTGGCTGGCCACGACGGGCGTTCCTTGCGCAGCTGTGCTCGAC
GTTGTCACTGAAGCGGGAAGGGACTGGCTGCTATTGGGCGAAGTGCCGGGGCAGGATCTCCTGTCATCTC
ACCTTGCTCCTGCCGAGAAAGTATCCATCATGGCTGATGCAATGCGGCGGCTGCATACGCTTGATCCGGC
TACCTGCCCATTCGACCACCAAGCGAAACATCGCATCGAGCGAGCACGTACTCGGATGGAAGCCGGTCTT
GTCGATCAGGATGATCTGGACGAAGAGCATCAGGGGCTCGCGCCAGCCGAACTGTTCGCCAGGCTCAAGG
CGAGCATGCCCGACGGCGAGGATCTCGTCGTGACCCATGGCGATGCCTGCTTGCCGAATATCATGGTGGA
AAATGGCCGCTTTTCTGGATTCATCGACTGTGGCCGGCTGGGTGTGGCGGACCGCTATCAGGACATAGCG
TTGGCTACCCGTGATATTGCTGAAGAGCTTGGCGGCGAATGGGCTGACCGCTTCCTCGTGCTTTACGGTA
TCGCCGCTCCCGATTCGCAGCGCATCGCCTTCTATCGCCTTCTTGACGAGTTCTTCTGAGCGGGACTCTG
GGGTTCGAAATGACCGACCAAGCGACGCCCAACCTGCCATCACGAGATTTCGATTCCACCGCCGCCTTCT
ATGAAAGGTTGGGCTTCGGAATCGTTTTCCGGGACGCCGGCTGGATGATCCTCCAGCGCGGGGATCTCAT
GCTGGAGTTCTTCGCCCACCCTAGGGGGAGGCTAACTGAAACACGGAAGGAGACAATACCGGAAGGAACC
CGCGCTATGACGGCAATAAAAAGACAGAATAAAACGCACGGTGTTGGGTCGTTTGTTCATAAACGCGGGG
TTCGGTCCCAGGGCTGGCACTCTGTCGATACCCCACCGAGACCCCATTGGGGCCAATACGCCCGCGTTTC
TTCCTTTTCCCCACCCCACCCCCCAAGTTCGGGTGAAGGCCCAGGGCTCGCAGCCAACGTCGGGGCGGCA
GGCCCTGCCATAGCCTCAGGTTACTCATATATACTTTAGATTGATTTAAAACTTCATTTTTAATTTAAAA
GGATCTAGGTGAAGATCCTTTTTGATAATCTCATGACCAAAATCCCTTAACGTGAGTTTTCGTTCCACTG
AGCGTCAGACCCCGTAGAAAAGATCAAAGGATCTTCTTGAGATCCTTTTTTTCTGCGCGTAATCTGCTGC
TTGCAAACAAAAAAACCACCGCTACCAGCGGTGGTTTGTTTGCCGGATCAAGAGCTACCAACTCTTTTTC
CGAAGGTAACTGGCTTCAGCAGAGCGCAGATACCAAATACTGTTCTTCTAGTGTAGCCGTAGTTAGGCCA
CCACTTCAAGAACTCTGTAGCACCGCCTACATACCTCGCTCTGCTAATCCTGTTACCAGTGGCTGCTGCC
AGTGGCGATAAGTCGTGTCTTACCGGGTTGGACTCAAGACGATAGTTACCGGATAAGGCGCAGCGGTCGG
GCTGAACGGGGGGTTCGTGCACACAGCCCAGCTTGGAGCGAACGACCTACACCGAACTGAGATACCTACA
GCGTGAGCTATGAGAAAGCGCCACGCTTCCCGAAGGGAGAAAGGCGGACAGGTATCCGGTAAGCGGCAGG
GTCGGAACAGGAGAGCGCACGAGGGAGCTTCCAGGGGGAAACGCCTGGTATCTTTATAGTCCTGTCGGGT
TTCGCCACCTCTGACTTGAGCGTCGATTTTTGTGATGCTCGTCAGGGGGGCGGAGCCTATGGAAAAACGC
CAGCAACGCGGCCTTTTTACGGTTCCTGGCCTTTTGCTGGCCTTTTGCTCACATGTTCTTTCCTGCGTTA
TCCCCTGATTCTGTGGATAACCGTATTACCGCCATGCAT
Features (pLannotate 1.2.2; 15 found; start..end, strand, type, name):
     61..364     +  enhancer       CMV enhancer: human cytomegalovirus immediate early enhancer
    365..568     +  promoter       CMV promoter: human cytomegalovirus (CMV) immediate early promoter
    603..830     +  CDS            UBIQ_CERCA: Experimental evidence at protein level: Swiss-Prot protein existence level 1. Ubiquitin exists either covalently attached to another protein, or free (unanchored). When covalently bound, it is conjugated to target proteins via an isopeptide bond either as a monomer (monoubiquitin), a polymer linked via different Lys residues of the ubiquitin (polyubiquitin chains) or a linear polymer linked via the initiator Met of the ubiquitin (linear polyubiquitin chains). Polyubiquitin chains, when attached to a target protein, have different functions depending on the Lys residue of the ubiquitin that is
    835..871     +  misc_feature   MCS (fragment): multiple cloning site
    885..1604    +  CDS            mVenus: Venus YFP with monomerizing A206K mutation (Nagai et al., 2002; Kremers et al., 2006) mammalian codon-optimized
   1621..1704    +  CDS            large T antigen (fragment): large T antigen from SV40 (simian virus 40)
   1727..1848    +  polyA_signal   SV40 poly(A) signal: SV40 polyadenylation signal
   1882..2310    -  rep_origin     f1 ori (sequence partly withheld): f1 bacteriophage origin of replication; arrow indicates direction of (+) strand synthesis
   2337..2441    +  promoter       AmpR promoter: bla
   2443..2800    +  promoter       SV40 promoter: SV40 enhancer and early promoter
   2835..3629    +  CDS            NeoR/KanR: aminoglycoside phosphotransferase from Tn5; aph(3')-II (or nptII); confers resistance to neomycin, kanamycin, and G418 (Geneticin®)
   3650..3802    +  CDS            ble (fragment): BLE_KLEPN - Experimental evidence at protein level: Swiss-Prot protein existence level 1. Binding protein with a strong affinity to the bleomycin family of antibiotics. Binds to CL990; an antimitotic-antibiotic compound. From Klebsiella pneumoniae.
   3861..3908    +  polyA_signal   HSV TK poly(A) signal: herpes simplex virus thymidine kinase polyadenylation signal (Cole and Stacy, 1985)
   3999..4015    -  polyA_signal   bGH poly(A) signal (fragment): bovine growth hormone polyadenylation signal
   4237..4825    +  rep_origin     ori: high-copy-number ColE1/pMB1/pBR322/pUC origin of replication
