[The description below was written by a language model from this plasmid's Addgene catalogue record and pLannotate feature annotations shown in this document.]
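Description:
mVenus-UbiquitinC-N-18 is a mammalian expression plasmid built on the mVenus-N1 backbone, a Clontech N1-style vector in which an inserted coding sequence is fused upstream of a fluorescent protein. The sequenced record is about 4.9 kb. It replicates in E. coli from a high-copy ColE1/pUC-type origin and also carries an f1 phage origin. A single NeoR/KanR (aminoglycoside phosphotransferase) gene serves both hosts: a bacterial bla-type promoter drives it for kanamycin selection in bacteria, and the SV40 enhancer/early promoter drives it for G418 selection of transfected mammalian cells, with an HSV TK polyadenylation signal downstream. The short large T antigen, ble and bGH poly(A) fragments in the annotation are most likely partial matches within backbone sequence rather than functional elements.

The expression cassette uses the human CMV immediate-early enhancer and promoter to drive a human ubiquitin sequence, recorded as residues 2–76 of the reference protein. This is followed by a short stretch of residual multiple cloning site that acts as a linker, then by mVenus, the monomeric (A206K) yellow fluorescent protein, and the SV40 poly(A) signal. The "N-18" in the name probably indicates the N1-type orientation and an 18-residue linker, although the record does not say so. The insert is named UbiquitinC, yet the linked gene entry is UBA52, another ubiquitin-encoding gene; the annotation simply detects a conserved ubiquitin monomer. With mVenus at the C terminus, the ubiquitin's C-terminal end is not free in the intact fusion. The construct is intended for live-cell fluorescence imaging of the tagged protein (excitation 515 nm, emission 528 nm), and the catalogue lists its localization as membrane.
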