Addgene plasmid #56339: mVenus-UbiquitinC-N-18
Purpose: Localization: Membrane , Excitation: 515, Emission: 528
Depositing lab: Michael Davidson. Depositing organization: Florida State University, Tallahassee.
Backbone
  Vector backbone: mVenus-N1
  Backbone size w/o insert (bp): 4750
  Vector type: Mammalian Expression
  Selectable markers: Neomycin (select with G418)
Growth in bacteria
  Bacterial resistance: Kanamycin, 50 μg/mL
  Growth temperature: 37°C
  Growth strain: DH5alpha
  Copy number: High Copy
Gene/Insert
  Gene/Insert name: UbiquitinC
  Species: H. sapiens (human)
  Mutation: aa 2-76 of NP_003324.1
  Entrez Gene: UBA52 (a.k.a. CEP52, HUBCEP52, L40, RPL40)
  Promoter: CMV
  Tag / fusion protein: mVenus (C terminal on backbone)
  Cloning method: Unknown
  Sequencing primers: 5′ CMV-F; 3′ SV40pA-R
Terms and licenses: Academic/Nonprofit Terms; Industry Terms
Depositor comments: . Excitation = 515; Emission = 528
How to cite: mVenus-UbiquitinC-N-18 was a gift from Michael Davidson (Addgene plasmid # 56339 ; http://n2t.net/addgene:56339 ; RRID:Addgene_56339)
