>Addgene plasmid #56339 | mVenus-UbiquitinC-N-18 | depositor partial sequence | sequence record 87240 | insert sequence
GCCATGCTAGTGACGTCAGATCCGCTAGCGCCACCATGCAGATCTTCGTGAAGACTCTGACTGGTAAGAC
CATCACCCTCGAGGTTGAGCCCAGTGACACCATTGAGAATGTCAAGGCAAAGATCCAAGATAAGGAAGGC
ATCCCTCCTGACCAGCAGAGGCTGATCTTTGCTGGAAAACAGCTGGAAGATGGGCGCACCCTGTCTGACT
ACAACATCCAGAAAGAGTCCACCCTGCACCTGGTACTCCGTCTCAGAGGTGGGGGTGGAATTCTGCAGTC
GACGGTACCGCGGGCCCGGGATCCACCGGTCGCCACCATGGTGAGCAAGGGCGAGGAGCTGTTCACCGGG
GTGGTGCCCATCCTGGTCGAGCTGGACGGCGACGTAAACGGCCACAAGTTCAGCGTGTCCGGCGAGGGCG
AGGGCGATGCCACCTACGGCAAGCTGACCCTGAAGCTGATCTGCACCACCGGCAAGCTGCCCGTGCCCTG
GCCCACCCTCGTGACCACCCTGGGCTACGGCCTGCAGTGCTTCGCCCGCTACCCCGACCACATGAAGCAG
CACGACTTCTTCAAGTCCGCCATGCCCGAAGGCTACGTCCAGGAGCGCACCATCTTCTTCAAGGACGACG
GCAACTACAAGACCCGCGCCGAGGTGAAGTTCGAGGGCGACACCCTGGTGAACCGCATCGAGCTGAAGGG
CATCGACTTCAAGGAGGACGGCAACATCCTGGGGCACAAGCTGGAGTACAACTACAACAGCCACAACGTC
TATATCACCGCCGACAAGCAGAAGAACGGCATCAAGGCCAACTTCAAGATCCGCCACAACATCGAGGACG
GCGGCGTGCAGCTCGCCGACCACTACCAGCAGAACACCCCCATCGGCGACGGCCCCGTGCTGCTGCCCGA
CAACCACTACCTGAGCTACCAGTCCAAGCTGAGCAAAGACCCCAACGAGAAGCGCGATCACATGGTCCTG
CTGGAGTTCGTGACCGCCGCCGGGATCACTCTCGGCATGGACGAGCTGTACAAGTAAAGCGGCCGCGACT
CTAGATCATAATCAGCCATACCACATTGTAGAGTACCT
